Addgene plasmid #160544: pEFEX2-A2aGH
Purpose: pYES2 derivative reporter plasmid encoding PPGI1-Saccharomyces cerevisiae FEX1-MFaT; as well as PGAL1-Homo sapiens ADORA2A-EGFP-10HIS-MFaT.
Depositing lab: Michelle O'Malley. Depositing organization: University of California, Santa Barbara. Publication: Engineered fluoride sensitivity enables biocontainment and selection of genetically-modified yeasts. Yoo JI, Seppala S, O'Malley MA. Nat Commun. 2020 Oct 29;11(1):5459. doi: 10.1038/s41467-020-19271-1. PubMed 33122649.
Backbone
  Vector backbone: pYES2
  Vector type: Yeast Expression
Growth in bacteria
  Bacterial resistance: Ampicillin, 100 μg/mL
  Growth temperature: 37°C
  Growth strain: DH5alpha
  Copy number: Unknown
Gene/Insert
  Cloning method: Restriction Enzyme; 5′ cloning site unknown (unknown if destroyed); 3′ cloning site unknown (unknown if destroyed)
  Sequencing primers: 5′ unknown
Terms and licenses: Academic/Nonprofit Terms; Industry Terms: Not Available to Industry
How to cite: pEFEX2-A2aGH was a gift from Michelle O'Malley (Addgene plasmid # 160544 ; http://n2t.net/addgene:160544 ; RRID:Addgene_160544)
