[The description below was written by a language model from this plasmid's Addgene catalogue record and pLannotate feature annotations shown in this document.]
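Description:
pEFEX2-A2aGH is an 8.85 kb yeast expression plasmid derived from pYES2, designed as an E. coli–Saccharomyces cerevisiae shuttle vector. In bacteria it is maintained through a high-copy ColE1/pUC-type origin and selected with ampicillin via the β-lactamase gene. An f1 origin is also present. In yeast it replicates episomally from the 2μ origin, next to which the annotation detects a fragment of the native 2μ RAF1 region. No URA3 or other auxotrophic marker appears in the feature table. Instead, the plasmid carries S. cerevisiae FEX1, which encodes the fluoride channel that rapidly expels cytoplasmic fluoride. According to the catalogue entry, FEX1 is driven by the PGI1 promoter and followed by an MFα terminator. The software did not annotate these elements by name, and the small YB96A and mouse-antibody-like hits flanking FEX1 are probably incidental matches within those regulatory regions.

The second cassette places human ADORA2A, the adenosine A2a G protein-coupled receptor, under the galactose-inducible, Gal4-regulated GAL1 promoter, with pYES2's T7 promoter just downstream. The receptor is fused at its C-terminus to EGFP and a 10×His tag, which the annotation picks up only as a short His-containing tag fragment. This fusion allows fluorescence readout of expression and affinity purification. The catalogue entry names an MFα terminator for this cassette, whereas the feature table shows a CYC1 terminator downstream of the fusion, so the record is not fully consistent on this point.

Judging from the associated publication title on engineered fluoride sensitivity, FEX1 likely acts as a selectable marker in fluoride-sensitive yeast. Growth in the presence of fluoride would then retain the plasmid while the A2a-EGFP fusion reports heterologous membrane protein production.
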