Features (pLannotate 1.2.2; 16 found; start..end, strand, type, name):
     87..947     -  CDS            AmpR: β-lactamase; bla; confers resistance to ampicillin, carbenicillin, and related antibiotics
   1315..1416    -  CDS            HVM33_MOUSE (fragment): Experimental evidence at protein level: Swiss-Prot protein existence level 1. From Mus musculus (Mouse).
   1409..2533    -  CDS            FEX1: FEX1_YEAST - Experimental evidence at protein level: Swiss-Prot protein existence level 1. Fluoride channel required for the rapid expulsion of cytoplasmic fluoride. From Saccharomyces cerevisiae (strain ATCC 204508 / S288c) (Baker's yeast).
   2670..2816    -  CDS            YB96A_YEAST: Protein predicted: Swiss-Prot protein existence level 4. From Saccharomyces cerevisiae (strain ATCC 204508 / S288c) (Baker's yeast).
   2954..2975    -  promoter       tet promoter (fragment): E. coli promoter for tetracycline efflux protein gene
   3013..3393    +  CDS            RAF1 (fragment): RAF_YEAST - Experimental evidence at transcript level: Swiss-Prot protein existence level 2. Antagonizes transcriptional repression of recombinase FLP by REP1-REP2. May play a role in plasmid partitioning. From Saccharomyces cerevisiae (strain ATCC 204508 / S288c) (Baker's yeast).
   3547..4424    -  rep_origin     2μ ori: yeast 2μ plasmid origin of replication
   4520..4948    -  rep_origin     f1 ori (sequence partly withheld): f1 bacteriophage origin of replication; arrow indicates direction of (+) strand synthesis
   4970..5411    +  promoter       GAL1 promoter: S. cerevisiae GAL1; inducible promoter, regulated by Gal4
   5443..5461    +  promoter       T7 promoter: promoter for bacteriophage T7 RNA polymerase
   5612..6847    +  CDS            ADORA2A: AA2AR_HUMAN - Also known as ADORA2. Experimental evidence at protein level: Swiss-Prot protein existence level 1. Receptor for adenosine (By similarity). The activity of this receptor is mediated by G proteins which activate adenylyl cyclase (By similarity). From Homo sapiens (Human).
   6854..7570    +  CDS            EGFP: EGFP is a basic (constitutively fluorescent) green fluorescent protein published in 1996, derived from Aequorea victoria. It is reported to be a rapidly-maturing weak dimer with moderate acid sensitivity.
   7583..7600    +  CDS            capTEV™ (fragment): composite tag for in vivo biotinylation, TEV protease cleavage, and 6xHis tagging
   7683..7930    +  terminator     CYC1 terminator: S. cerevisiae CYC1; transcription terminator for CYC1
   7942..7995    -  CDS            lacI (fragment): lac repressor; lacI; The lac repressor binds to the lac operator to inhibit transcription in E. coli. This inhibition can be relieved by adding lactose or isopropyl-β-D-thiogalactopyranoside (IPTG).
   8178..8766    -  rep_origin     ori: high-copy-number ColE1/pMB1/pBR322/pUC origin of replication
>Addgene plasmid #160544 | pEFEX2-A2aGH | addgene full sequence | sequence record 317794 | Addgene NGS Result
AAAAGGATCTTCACCTAGATCCTTTTAAATTAAAAATGAAGTTTTAAATCAATCTAAAGTATATATGAGT
AAACTTGGTCTGACAGTTACCAATGCTTAATCAGTGAGGCACCTATCTCAGCGATCTGTCTATTTCGTTC
ATCCATAGTTGCCTGACTCCCCGTCGTGTAGATAACTACGATACGGGAGGGCTTACCATCTGGCCCCAGT
GCTGCAATGATACCGCGAGACCCACGCTCACCGGCTCCAGATTTATCAGCAATAAACCAGCCAGCCGGAA
GGGCCGAGCGCAGAAGTGGTCCTGCAACTTTATCCGCCTCCATCCAGTCTATTAATTGTTGCCGGGAAGC
TAGAGTAAGTAGTTCGCCAGTTAATAGTTTGCGCAACGTTGTTGCCATTGCTACAGGCATCGTGGTGTCA
CGCTCGTCGTTTGGTATGGCTTCATTCAGCTCCGGTTCCCAACGATCAAGGCGAGTTACATGATCCCCCA
TGTTGTGCAAAAAAGCGGTTAGCTCCTTCGGTCCTCCGATCGTTGTCAGAAGTAAGTTGGCCGCAGTGTT
ATCACTCATGGTTATGGCAGCACTGCATAATTCTCTTACTGTCATGCCATCCGTAAGATGCTTTTCTGTG
ACTGGTGAGTACTCAACCAAGTCATTCTGAGAATAGTGTATGCGGCGACCGAGTTGCTCTTGCCCGGCGT
CAATACGGGATAATACCGCGCCACATAGCAGAACTTTAAAAGTGCTCATCATTGGAAAACGTTCTTCGGG
GCGAAAACTCTCAAGGATCTTACCGCTGTTGAGATCCAGTTCGATGTAACCCACTCGTGCACCCAACTGA
TCTTCAGCATCTTTTACTTTCACCAGCGTTTCTGGGTGAGCAAAAACAGGAAGGCAAAATGCCGCAAAAA
AGGGAATAAGGGCGACACGGAAATGTTGAATACTCATACTCTACTCCTCGTCAATTCTCTTAGGATTCGA
TTCACATTCATCTTTTTTTAGCTACTAATAGGATAAATTATAGGAATTTATAACAAATTGAAATATGGCA
GGCAGCAAAATTAAAATTGTCTTAGTTTTTTAGTGTATAGAAGTGAATAGCTATATAAAGTATGTGTAAA
GTTGGTAACGGAACGAAAAATAGAAAAGGATATTACATGGGAAAACATGTTGTTTACGGAGAAATGAAAA
GTATATTGTATTTTGTACGAGCTAAAAGTACAGTGGGAACAAAGTCGATTTTGTTACATCTACACTGTTG
TTATCAGATCTCGAGCTATTACAAGTCTTCTTCAGAAATAAGCTTTTGTTATCAGGAGACGGTGACTGAG
GTTCCTTGACCCCAGTAGTCCATACCATAGTAAGAACCCGTACAGTAATAGATACCCATGTCTTCAACTC
TTAAGCTAACAAATCGGGTTGGTCAATCCTCTAGTCCAAGCATAGGATCCGAGAGTTATCACCAATAAGC
AATATGAAATTGCAATCGAAACAGTATAATAAATAAGCATGTTAATAAATGATAGCTTATACCCTTCATT
GATAAACGTGCTAATGGTACTCAAAGTGCCGCAAAATCCGGATATTAACGCAGAAACAATATGACATGAA
TTCAACGAGTTCACAATTGGAACGTCCGTAGAAAAGTGTTTTTTACCACGTTGCACCATGGTAAATATGC
CAATCAATAAAGTGGCGAAAACGTTTGCCAAGAAAGTACCCAATGGAAACTTTTTGTTTGTTTTATTAAA
CATTTCTGCCAACCAATATCTTAGGAAACCAGCGAAAATTCCAAATAGACATGGTAGTGTCCACTTGCCC
CTCGAATAGTTCTCATAATACGCACACAGCACCACAAACAAAATAATTAATGGAAAAGCTAGTGCATACG
CGAGTTTATCCACAATATCAAAAAATTTCTTAAAAAATGGTGCTGGAGTTTTGAATTTAAACTCTAGAAT
ATTTTTTTCCATTTCTTGTGTATCAACATCACCAGCATTTTCCTTTACAGTGTCTGAGGGAGGGGTATAT
GGCTTCGAAAACGAACTAGATCCATAAGCAACAATAACCTCCTTACCAAGTTGCCTACCGAAAATAAGAC
TACCCATGGAAACCATAAGATGAACGAGCAAGACAGATAAAAACTCCATTATACCGTAAGCTCTGTTCGG
CAGTTTTGTGTGGTTAGCGATATTACCGTTAGTTAAGTTTGTAGAGTGTTCGAACATCTCTAGCAGCATA
CTAGAAAAGGAAGACAGGGCACCACAGTACCCAGTAGTTACACCTAAAAACAAGACTTGGTGATCTTTCA
TCCAAGTGTAAGCATTTAAAGATTGCATAATCCCCATTAGCATGCAGGATGAACAATTAGACCAGAGAAC
GGTCGGAGCAGTAACGAAGGCCGGAGTGTAGGTGGAAAGCGCCGTTATAGCCTGACGTGTTTCAGTACCT
AATATGCAGAACGTGGTGAATGTACAAAAAACATGAATATAATGGCTCAACTTGTGATTTGATATGACCG
GATTGAAAATCATTTTGAATTCTTTTTAGGCTGGTATCTTGATTCTAAATCGATTTTGCAAGACTAGAGG
AATATGTATTAAAATTCACTGAATGCAAGTAAAATATTAAGTAAAAGAAAGCATTGATTATGAAGAAAGG
ACCTTTTTAAGATATGAGAACAATGAGAAAAGGAAAAATGGGACGAAACAAATAGGGAAAATTCCGTCTG
TAAAACCAATTGTAGTAACAAAAAACGCTCATTTCAATAGCAAAAAAATAGAATACCGTCAATGGATATA
TATAGACACGGGACATTATAACAACGTGCAGATGGTGATGATTGCAAACCCAAAAAATTACCAGCTTCCT
GTAATTCCAGGTTGAGCGCGTGGCTTCCTATAATCCAATACACCCACACCCACCCAGATCGTGATTTTTG
TTACAGGTCAGCTCTTATCGATGATAAGCTGTCAAACATGAGAATTAATTCCACGGACTATAGACTATAC
CTAGTATACTCCGTCTACTGTACGATACACTTCCGCTCAGGTCCTTGTCCTTTAACGAGGCCTTACCACT
CTTTTGTTACTCTATTGATCCAGCTCAGCAAAGGCAGTGTGATCTAAGATTCTATCTTCGCGATGTAGTA
AAACTAGCTAGACCGAGAAAGAGACTAGAAATGCAAAAGGCACTTCTACAATGGCTGCCATCATTATTAT
CCGATGTGACGCTGCAGCTTCTCAATGATATTCGAATACGCTTTGAGGAGATACAGCCTAATATCCGACA
AACTGTTTTACAGATTTACGATCGTACTTGTTACCCATCATTGAATTTTGAACATCCGAACCTGGGAGTT
TTCCCTGAAACAGATAGTATATTTGAACCTGTATAATAATATATAGTCTAGCGCTTTACGGAAGACAATG
TATGTATTTCGGTTCCTGGAGAAACTATTGCATCTATTGCATAGGTAATCTTGCACGTCGCATCCCCGGT
TCATTTTCTGCGTTTCCATCTTGCACTTCAATAGCATATCTTTGTTAACGAAGCATCTGTGCTTCATTTT
GTAGAACAAAAATGCAACGCGAGAGCGCTAATTTTTCAAACAAAGAATCTGAGCTGCATTTTTACAGAAC
AGAAATGCAACGCGAAAGCGCTATTTTACCAACGAAGAATCTGTGCTTCATTTTTGTAAAACAAAAATGC
AACGCGAGAGCGCTAATTTTTCAAACAAAGAATCTGAGCTGCATTTTTACAGAACAGAAATGCAACGCGA
GAGCGCTATTTTACCAACAAAGAATCTATACTTCTTTTTTGTTCTACAAAAATGCATCCCGAGAGCGCTA
TTTTTCTAACAAAGCATCTTAGATTACTTTTTTTCTCCTTTGTGCGCTCTATAATGCAGTCTCTTGATAA
CTTTTTGCACTGTAGGTCCGTTAAGGTTAGAAGAAGGCTACTTTGGTGTCTATTTTCTCTTCCATAAAAA
AAGCCTGACTCCACTTCCCGCGTTTACTGATTACTAGCGAAGCTGCGGGTGCATTTTTTCAAGATAAAGG
CATCCCCGATTATATTCTATACCGATGTGGATTGCGCATACTTTGTGAACAGAAAGTGATAGCGTTGATG
ATTCTTCATTGGTCAGAAAATTATGAACGGTTTCTTCTATTTTGTCTCTATATACTACGTATAGGAAATG
TTTACATTTTCGTATTGTTTTCGATTCACTCTATGAATAGTTCTTACTACAATTTTTTTGTCTAAAGAGT
AATACTAGAGATAAACATAAAAAATGTAGAGGTCGAGTTTAGATGCAAGTTCAAGGAGCGAAAGGTGGAT
GGGTAGGTTATATAGGGATATAGCACAGAGATATATAGCAAAGAGATACTTTTGAGCAATGTTTGTGGAA
GCGGTATTCGCAATGGGAAGCTCC
[37 nt withheld, positions 4435-4471]
AGATTGTATAAGCAAATATTTAAATTGTAAGCGTTAATATTTTGTTAAAATTCGCGTTAAATTTTTGTTA
AATCAGCTCATTTTTTAACCAATAGGCCGAAATCGGCAAAATCCCTTATAAATCAAAAGAATAGACCGAG
ATAGGGT
[37 nt withheld, positions 4619-4655]
AAAGAACGTGGACTCCAACGTCAAAGG
[49 nt withheld, positions 4683-4731]
T
[91 nt withheld, positions 4733-4823]
G
[124 nt withheld, positions 4825-4948]
GGGGATCGATCCACTAGTCCACGGATTAGAAGCCGCCGAGCGGGTGACAGCCCTCCGAAGGAAGACTCTC
CTCCGTGCGTCCTCGTCTTCACCGGTCGCGTTCCTGAAACGCAGATGTGCCTCGCGCCGCACTGCTCCGA
ACAATAAAGATTCTACAATACTAGCTTTTATGGTTATGAAGAGGAAAAATTGGCAGTAACCTGGCCCCAC
AAACCTTCAAATGAACGAATCAAATTAACAACCATAGGATGATAATGCGATTAGTTTTTTAGCCTTATTT
CTGGGGTAATTAATCAGCGAAGCGATGATTTTTGATCTATTAACAGATATATAAATGCAAAAACTGCATA
ACCACTTTAACTAATACTTTCAACATTTTCGGTTTGTATTACTTCTTATTCAAATGTAATAAAAGTATCA
ACAAAAAATTGTTAATATACCTCTATACTTTAACGTCAAGGAGAAAAAACCCCGGATCGGACTACTAGCA
GCTGTAATACGACTCACTATAGGGAATATTAAGCTTGGATCATGAAGGTTTTGATTGTCTTGTTGGCTAT
CTTCGCTGCTTTGCCCTTGGCTCTAGCTCAACCGGTTATTTCTACTACCGTCGGTTCCGCTGCAGAAGGC
TCTTTGGACAAGAGAGAAGCTCGGCCGGACGTCATGCCCATCATGGGCTCCTCGGTGTACATCACGGTGG
AGCTGGCCATTGCTGTGCTGGCCATCCTGGGCAATGTGCTGGTGTGCTGGGCCGTGTGGCTCAACAGCAA
CCTGCAGAACGTCACCAACTACTTTGTGGTGTCACTGGCGGCGGCCGACATCGCAGTGGGTGTGCTCGCC
ATCCCCTTTGCCATCACCATCAGCACCGGGTTCTGCGCTGCCTGCCACGGCTGCCTCTTCATTGCCTGCT
TCGTCCTGGTCCTCACGCAGAGCTCCATCTTCAGTCTCCTGGCCATCGCCATTGACCGCTACATTGCCAT
CCGCATCCCGCTCCGGTACAATGGCTTGGTGACCGGCACGAGGGCTAAGGGCATCATTGCCATCTGCTGG
GTGCTGTCGTTTGCCATCGGCCTGACTCCCATGCTAGGTTGGAACAACTGCGGTCAGCCAAAGGAGGGCA
AGAACCACTCCCAGGGCTGCGGGGAGGGCCAAGTGGCCTGTCTCTTTGAGGATGTGGTCCCCATGAACTA
CATGGTGTACTTCAACTTCTTTGCCTGTGTGCTGGTGCCCCTGCTGCTCATGCTGGGTGTCTATTTGCGG
ATCTTCCTGGCGGCGCGACGACAGCTGAAGCAGATGGAGAGCCAGCCTCTGCCGGGGGAGCGGGCACGGT
CCACACTGCAGAAGGAGGTCCATGCTGCCAAGTCACTGGCCATCATTGTGGGGCTCTTTGCCCTCTGCTG
GCTGCCCCTACACATCATCAACTGCTTCACTTTCTTCTGCCCCGACTGCAGCCACGCCCCTCTCTGGCTC
ATGTACCTGGCCATCGTCCTCTCCCACACCAATTCGGTTGTGAATCCCTTCATCTACGCCTACCGTATCC
GCGAGTTCCGCCAGACCTTCCGCAAGATCATTCGCAGCCACGTCCTGAGGCAGCAAGAACCTTTCAAGGC
AGCTGGCACCAGTGCCCGGGTCTTGGCAGCTCATGGCAGTGACGGAGAGCAGGTCAGCCTCCGTCTCAAC
GGCCACCCGCCAGGAGTGTGGGCCAACGGCAGTGCTCCCCACCCTGAGCGGAGGCCCAATGGCTACGCCC
TGGGGCTGGTGAGTGGAGGGAGTGCCCAAGAGTCCCAGGGGAACACGGGCCTCCCAGACGTGGAGCTCCT
TAGCCATGAGCTCAAGGGAGTGTGCCCAGAGCCCCCTGGCCTAGATGACCCCCTGGCCCAGGATGGAGCA
GGAGTGTCCCCGCGGATGGTGAGCAAGGGCGAGGAGCTGTTCACCGGGGTGGTGCCCATCCTGGTCGAGC
TGGACGGCGACGTAAACGGCCACAAGTTCAGCGTGTCCGGCGAGGGCGAGGGCGATGCCACCTACGGCAA
GCTGACCCTGAAGTTCATCTGCACCACCGGCAAGCTGCCCGTGCCCTGGCCCACCCTCGTGACCACCCTG
ACCTACGGCGTGCAGTGCTTCAGCCGCTACCCCGACCACATGAAGCAGCACGACTTCTTCAAGTCCGCCA
TGCCCGAAGGCTACGTCCAGGAGCGCACCATCTTCTTCAAGGACGACGGCAACTACAAGACCCGCGCCGA
GGTGAAGTTCGAGGGCGACACCCTGGTGAACCGCATCGAGCTGAAGGGCATCGACTTCAAGGAGGACGGC
AACATCCTGGGGCACAAGCTGGAGTACAACTACAACAGCCACAACGTCTATATCATGGCCGACAAGCAGA
AGAACGGCATCAAGGTGAACTTCAAGATCCGCCACAACATCGAGGACGGCAGCGTGCAGCTCGCCGACCA
CTACCAGCAGAACACCCCCATCGGCGACGGCCCCGTGCTGCTGCCCGACAACCACTACCTGAGCACCCAG
TCCGCCCTGAGCAAAGACCCCAACGAGAAGCGCGATCACATGGTCCTGCTGGAGTTCGTGACCGCCGCCG
GGATCACTCTCGGCATGGACGAGCTGTACAAGCACGTGTCATCACATCATCATCATCATCATCATCATCA
TCATTAATAACTTAAGAGTTGAAGACATGGGTATCTATTACTGTACGGCTCGAGCATGCATCTAGAGGGC
CGCATCATGTAATTAGTTATGTCACGCTTACATTCACGCCCTCCCCCCACATCCGCTCTAACCGAAAAGG
AAGGAGTTAGACAACCTGAAGTCTAGGTCCCTATTTATTTTTTTATAGTTATGTTAGTATTAAGAACGTT
ATTTATATTTCAAATTTTTCTTTTTTTTCTGTACAGACGCGTGTACGCATGTAACATTATACTGAAAACC
TTGCTTGAGAAGGTTTTGGGACGCTCGAAGGCTTTAATTTGCAAGCTGCGGCCCTGCATTAATGAATCGG
CCAACGCGCGGGGAGAGGCGGTTTGCGTATTGGGCGCTCTTCCGCTTCCTCGCTCACTGACTCGCTGCGC
TCGGTCGTTCGGCTGCGGCGAGCGGTATCAGCTCACTCAAAGGCGGTAATACGGTTATCCACAGAATCAG
GGGATAACGCAGGAAAGAACATGTGAGCAAAAGGCCAGCAAAAGGCCAGGAACCGTAAAAAGGCCGCGTT
GCTGGCGTTTTTCCATAGGCTCCGCCCCCCTGACGAGCATCACAAAAATCGACGCTCAAGTCAGAGGTGG
CGAAACCCGACAGGACTATAAAGATACCAGGCGTTTCCCCCTGGAAGCTCCCTCGTGCGCTCTCCTGTTC
CGACCCTGCCGCTTACCGGATACCTGTCCGCCTTTCTCCCTTCGGGAAGCGTGGCGCTTTCTCATAGCTC
ACGCTGTAGGTATCTCAGTTCGGTGTAGGTCGTTCGCTCCAAGCTGGGCTGTGTGCACGAACCCCCCGTT
CAGCCCGACCGCTGCGCCTTATCCGGTAACTATCGTCTTGAGTCCAACCCGGTAAGACACGACTTATCGC
CACTGGCAGCAGCCACTGGTAACAGGATTAGCAGAGCGAGGTATGTAGGCAGTGCTACAGAGTTCTTGAA
GTGGTGGCCTAACTACGGCTACACTAGAAGAACAGTATTTGGTATCTGCGCTCTGCTGAAGCCAGTTACC
TTCGGAAAAAGAGTTGGTAGCTCTTGATCCGGCAAACAAACCACCGCTGGTAGCGGTGGTTTTTTTGTTT
GCAAGCAGCAGATTACGCGCAGAAAAAAAGGATCTCAAGAAGATCCTTTGATCTTTTCTACGGGGTCTGA
CGCTCAGTGGAACGAAAACTCACGTTAAGGGATTTTGGTCATGAGATTATCA
